Addgene plasmid #55642: pAAV-Ef1a-sCreDIO hChR2(H134R)-EYFP
Purpose: sCre-Dependent ChR2-EYFP
Depositing lab: Karl Deisseroth. Depositing organization: Stanford University. Publication: Targeting cells with single vectors using multiple-feature Boolean logic. Fenno LE, Mattis J, Ramakrishnan C, Hyun M, Lee SY, He M, Tucciarone J, Selimbeyoglu A, Berndt A, Grosenick L, Zalocusky KA, Bernstein H, Swanson H, Perry C, Diester I, Boyce FM, Bass CE, Neve R, Huang ZJ, Deisseroth K. Nat Methods. 2014 Jul;11(7):763-72. doi: 10.1038/nmeth.2996. Epub 2014 Jun 8. PubMed 24908100.
Backbone
  Vector backbone: AAV
  Backbone size w/o insert (bp): 5600
  Total vector size (bp): 7249
  Vector type: Mammalian Expression, AAV ; sCre-Dependent
Growth in bacteria
  Bacterial resistance: Ampicillin, 100 μg/mL
  Growth temperature: 37°C
  Growth strain: Stbl3
  Copy number: High Copy
Gene/Insert
  Gene/Insert name: hChR2(H134R)-EYFP
  Species: Synthetic
  Insert size (bp): 1662
  Promoter: Ef1a
  Tag / fusion protein: EYFP (C terminal on insert)
  Cloning method: Restriction Enzyme; 5′ cloning site AscI (not destroyed); 3′ cloning site NheI (not destroyed)
  Sequencing primers: 5′ CACCCACACAAAGGAAAAGGGCC; 3′ GCAATAGCATGATACAAAGG
Terms and licenses: Academic/Nonprofit Terms; Industry Terms: Not Available to Industry
How to cite: pAAV-Ef1a-sCreDIO hChR2(H134R)-EYFP was a gift from Karl Deisseroth (Addgene plasmid # 55642 ; http://n2t.net/addgene:55642 ; RRID:Addgene_55642)
