[The description below was written by a language model from this plasmid's Addgene catalogue record and the feature table of its GenBank file.]
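Description:
pAAV-Ef1a-sCreDIO hChR2(H134R)-EYFP is a 7.2 kb AAV transfer plasmid for recombinase-dependent expression of a channelrhodopsin-fluorescent protein fusion in mammalian cells. The expression cassette lies between two AAV2 inverted terminal repeats, which allow it to be packaged into recombinant AAV particles when the replication and capsid functions are supplied in trans. The plasmid backbone carries a high-copy ColE1/pUC-type origin, an f1 phage origin and the beta-lactamase gene for ampicillin selection in bacteria. The recorded growth strain is a recombination-deficient one, as is commonly chosen to keep ITRs stable.

The payload is driven by the human EF-1-alpha promoter, including its intron A. Downstream of it, the coding sequence for ChR2(H134R), a blue light-activated cation channel fragment from Chlamydomonas reinhardtii carrying the H134R substitution, is fused at its C terminus to EYFP. The whole fusion is annotated on the complementary strand, meaning it sits inverted relative to the promoter and cannot be expressed in that state. In a DIO (double-floxed inverted open reading frame) design, pairs of incompatible recombinase sites flank the inverted cassette, so that recombinase activity flips it into the sense orientation and locks it there. Here the name and stated purpose indicate dependence on sCre rather than standard Cre, but the recombination sites themselves are not annotated in the feature table. A WPRE and the human growth hormone polyadenylation signal follow the cassette to enhance transcript stability and processing.

The construct is suited to optogenetic activation and fluorescent labelling restricted to sCre-expressing cells, within a toolkit for targeting cells by multiple-feature Boolean logic. A second, 220 bp partial record adds only a primer site within EYFP.
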