LOCUS       Exported 7249 bp ds-DNA circular SYN 12-MAY-2021
DEFINITION  sCre-Dependent ChR2-EYFP.
ACCESSION   .
VERSION     .
KEYWORDS    pAAV-Ef1a-sCreDIO hChR2(H134R)-EYFP
SOURCE      synthetic DNA construct
  ORGANISM  synthetic DNA construct
REFERENCE   1 (bases 1 to 7249)
  AUTHORS   Fenno LE, Mattis J, Ramakrishnan C, Hyun M, Lee SY, He M, Tucciarone
            J, Selimbeyoglu A, Berndt A, Grosenick L, Zalocusky KA, Bernstein H,
            Swanson H, Perry C, Diester I, Boyce FM, Bass CE, Neve R, Huang ZJ,
            Deisseroth K
  TITLE     Targeting cells with single vectors using multiple-feature Boolean
            logic.
  JOURNAL   Nat Methods. 2014 Jul;11(7):763-72. doi: 10.1038/nmeth.2996. Epub
            2014 Jun 8.
  PUBMED    24908100
REFERENCE   2 (bases 1 to 7249)
  AUTHORS   .
  TITLE     Direct Submission
  JOURNAL   Exported May 12, 2021 from SnapGene Server 1.1.58
            http://www.snapgene.com
FEATURES             Location/Qualifiers
     source          1..7249
                     /organism="synthetic DNA construct"
                     /mol_type="other DNA"
     repeat_region   1..141
                     /label=AAV2 ITR
                     /note="inverted terminal repeat of adeno-associated virus
                     serotype 2"
     repeat_region   12..141
                     /label=AAV2 ITR
     promoter        242..1419
                     /label=EF-1-alpha promoter
                     /note="strong constitutive promoter for human elongation
                     factor EF-1-alpha"
     intron          473..1410
                     /label=EF-1-alpha intron A
                     /note="intron upstream of the start codon of human
                     EF-1-alpha"
     primer_bind     1367..1387
                     /label=EF1a-F
                     /note="Human elongation factor-1a promoter, forward primer"
     CDS             complement(1562..2281)
                     /codon_start=1
                     /product="enhanced YFP"
                     /label=EYFP
                     /note="mammalian codon-optimized"
                     /translation="MVSKGEELFTGVVPILVELDGDVNGHKFSVSGEGEGDATYGKLTL
                     KFICTTGKLPVPWPTLVTTFGYGLQCFARYPDHMKQHDFFKSAMPEGYVQERTIFFKDD
                     GNYKTRAEVKFEGDTLVNRIELKGIDFKEDGNILGHKLEYNYNSHNVYIMADKQKNGIK
                     VNFKIRHNIEDGSVQLADHYQQNTPIGDGPVLLPDNHYLSYQSALSKDPNEKRDHMVLL
                     EFVTAAGITLGMDELYK"
     primer_bind     complement(1607..1628)
                     /label=EGFP-C
                     /note="EGFP, forward primer"
     primer_bind     1956..1975
                     /label=EXFP-R
                     /note="For distinguishing EGFP variants, reverse primer"
     primer_bind     2215..2236
                     /label=EGFP-N
                     /note="EGFP, reverse primer"
     regulatory      2278..2287
                     /regulatory_class="other"
                     /note="vertebrate consensus sequence for strong initiation
                     of translation (Kozak, 1987)"
     CDS             complement(2297..3223)
                     /codon_start=1
                     /product="H134R mutant of an N-terminal fragment of
                     channelrhodopsin-2 from the alga Chlamydomonas reinhardtii
                     (Nagel et al., 2005)"
                     /label=ChR2(H134R)
                     /note="blue light-activated cation channel"
                     /translation="MDYGGALSAVGRELLFVTNPVVVNGSVLVPEDQCYCAGWIESRGT
                     NGAQTASNVLQWLAAGFSILLLMFYAYQTWKSTCGWEEIYVCAIEMVKVILEFFFEFKN
                     PSMLYLATGHRVQWLRYAEWLLTCPVILIRLSNLTGLSNDYSRRTMGLLVSDIGTIVWG
                     ATSAMATGYVKVIFFCLGLCYGANTFFHAAKAYIEGYHTVPKGRCRQVVTGMAWLFFVS
                     WGMFPILFILGPEGFGVLSVYGSTVGHTIIDLMSKNCWGLLGHYLRVLIHEHILIHGDI
                     RKTTKLNIGGTEIEVETLVEDEAEAGAV"
     regulatory      3220..3229
                     /regulatory_class="other"
                     /note="vertebrate consensus sequence for strong initiation
                     of translation (Kozak, 1987)"
     misc_feature    3376..3964
                     /label=WPRE
                     /note="woodchuck hepatitis virus posttranscriptional
                     regulatory element"
     primer_bind     complement(3429..3449)
                     /label=WPRE-R
                     /note="WPRE, reverse primer"
     CDS             complement(3847..3858)
                     /codon_start=1
                     /product="Factor Xa recognition and cleavage site"
                     /label=Factor Xa site
                     /translation="IEGR"
     polyA_signal    3996..4472
                     /label=hGH poly(A) signal
                     /note="human growth hormone polyadenylation signal"
     primer_bind     complement(4195..4214)
                     /label=hGH-PA-R
                     /note="Human growth hormone terminator, reverse primer"
     repeat_region   4512..4652
                     /label=AAV2 ITR
                     /note="inverted terminal repeat of adeno-associated virus
                     serotype 2"
     repeat_region   4512..4641
                     /label=AAV2 ITR
     rep_origin      4727..5182
                     /direction=RIGHT
                     /label=f1 ori
                     /note="f1 bacteriophage origin of replication; arrow
                     indicates direction of (+) strand synthesis"
     primer_bind     complement(4814..4833)
                     /label=F1ori-R
                     /note="F1 origin, reverse primer"
     primer_bind     5024..5045
                     /label=F1ori-F
                     /note="F1 origin, forward primer"
     primer_bind     complement(5199..5218)
                     /label=pRS-marker
                     /note="pRS vectors, use to sequence yeast selectable
                     marker"
     primer_bind     5318..5340
                     /label=pGEX 3'
                     /note="pGEX vectors, reverse primer"
     primer_bind     complement(5378..5396)
                     /label=pBRforEco
                     /note="pBR322 vectors, upsteam of EcoRI site, forward
                     primer"
     promoter        5464..5568
                     /gene="bla"
                     /label=AmpR promoter
     CDS             5569..6429
                     /codon_start=1
                     /gene="bla"
                     /product="beta-lactamase"
                     /label=AmpR
                     /note="confers resistance to ampicillin, carbenicillin, and
                     related antibiotics"
                     /translation="MSIQHFRVALIPFFAAFCLPVFAHPETLVKVKDAEDQLGARVGYI
                     ELDLNSGKILESFRPEERFPMMSTFKVLLCGAVLSRIDAGQEQLGRRIHYSQNDLVEYS
                     PVTEKHLTDGMTVRELCSAAITMSDNTAANLLLTTIGGPKELTAFLHNMGDHVTRLDRW
                     EPELNEAIPNDERDTTMPVAMATTLRKLLTGELLTLASRQQLIDWMEADKVAGPLLRSA
                     LPAGWFIADKSGAGERGSRGIIAALGPDGKPSRIVVIYTTGSQATMDERNRQIAEIGAS
                     LIKHW"
     primer_bind     complement(5787..5806)
                     /label=Amp-R
                     /note="Ampicillin resistance gene, reverse primer"
     rep_origin      6600..7188
                     /direction=RIGHT
                     /label=ori
                     /note="high-copy-number ColE1/pMB1/pBR322/pUC origin of
                     replication"
     primer_bind     7089..7108
                     /label=pBR322ori-F
                     /note="pBR322 origin, forward primer"
ORIGIN
        1 cctgcaggca gctgcgcgct cgctcgctca ctgaggccgc ccgggcaaag cccgggcgtc
       61 gggcgacctt tggtcgcccg gcctcagtga gcgagcgagc gcgcagagag ggagtggcca
      121 actccatcac taggggttcc tgcggccgca cgcgtaagct ttgcaaagat ggataaagtt
      181 ttaaacagag aggaatcttt gcagctaatg gaccttctag gtcttgaaag gagtgggaat
      241 tggctccggt gcccgtcagt gggcagagcg cacatcgccc acagtccccg agaagttggg
      301 gggaggggtc ggcaattgaa ccggtgccta gagaaggtgg cgcggggtaa actgggaaag
      361 tgatgtcgtg tactggctcc gcctttttcc cgagggtggg ggagaaccgt atataagtgc
      421 agtagtcgcc gtgaacgttc tttttcgcaa cgggtttgcc gccagaacac aggtaagtgc
      481 cgtgtgtggt tcccgcgggc ctggcctctt tacgggttat ggcccttgcg tgccttgaat
      541 tacttccact ggctgcagta cgtgattctt gatcccgagc ttcgggttgg aagtgggtgg
      601 gagagttcga ggccttgcgc ttaaggagcc ccttcgcctc gtgcttgagt tgaggcctgg
      661 cctgggcgct ggggccgccg cgtgcgaatc tggtggcacc ttcgcgcctg tctcgctgct
      721 ttcgataagt ctctagccat ttaaaatttt tgatgacctg ctgcgacgct ttttttctgg
      781 caagatagtc ttgtaaatgc gggccaagat ctgcacactg gtatttcggt ttttggggcc
      841 gcgggcggcg acggggcccg tgcgtcccag cgcacatgtt cggcgaggcg gggcctgcga
      901 gcgcggccac cgagaatcgg acgggggtag tctcaagctg gccggcctgc tctggtgcct
      961 ggcctcgcgc cgccgtgtat cgccccgccc tgggcggcaa ggctggcccg gtcggcacca
     1021 gttgcgtgag cggaaagatg gccgcttccc ggccctgctg cagggagctc aaaatggagg
     1081 acgcggcgct cgggagagcg ggcgggtgag tcacccacac aaaggaaaag ggcctttccg
     1141 tcctcagccg tcgcttcatg tgactccacg gagtaccggg cgccgtccag gcacctcgat
     1201 tagttctcga gcttttggag tacgtcgtct ttaggttggg gggaggggtt ttatgcgatg
     1261 gagtttcccc acactgagtg ggtggagact gaagttaggc cagcttggca cttgatgtaa
     1321 ttctccttgg aatttgccct ttttgagttt ggatcttggt tcattctcaa gcctcagaca
     1381 gtggttcaaa gtttttttct tccatttcag gtgtcgtgag gtaccggatc cactcgtgtc
     1441 cgataactgt aattatcgga catgataatt gttattggtg caaagaatca cttccttaag
     1501 tctttatact gcccagctcg tgtccgataa gtgtatttat cggacatgat ggcgcgccct
     1561 attacttgta cagctcgtcc atgccgagag tgatcccggc ggcggtcacg aactccagca
     1621 ggaccatgtg atcgcgcttc tcgttggggt ctttgctcag ggcggactgg tagctcaggt
     1681 agtggttgtc gggcagcagc acggggccgt cgccgatggg ggtgttctgc tggtagtggt
     1741 cggcgagctg cacgctgccg tcctcgatgt tgtggcggat cttgaagttc accttgatgc
     1801 cgttcttctg cttgtcggcc atgatataga cgttgtggct gttgtagttg tactccagct
     1861 tgtgccccag gatgttgccg tcctccttga agtcgatgcc cttcagctcg atgcggttca
     1921 ccagggtgtc gccctcgaac ttcacctcgg cgcgggtctt gtagttgccg tcgtccttga
     1981 agaagatggt gcgctcctgg acgtagcctt cgggcatggc ggacttgaag aagtcgtgct
     2041 gcttcatgtg gtcggggtag cgggcgaagc actgcaggcc gtagccgaag gtggtcacga
     2101 gggtgggcca gggcacgggc agcttgccgg tggtgcagat gaacttcagg gtcagcttgc
     2161 cgtaggtggc atcgccctcg ccctcgccgg acacgctgaa cttgtggccg tttacgtcgc
     2221 cgtccagctc gaccaggatg ggcaccaccc cggtgaacag ctcctcgccc ttgctcacca
     2281 tggtggcggc cgctggcacg gctccggcct cggcttcgtc ttcgacgaga gtctcgacct
     2341 cgatctccgt tccgccgatg ttcagtttgg tggttttgcg gatatctccg tgaatcaata
     2401 tgtgctcgtg gatcaggacg cgcaggtagt gtcccaacaa cccccaacaa tttttactca
     2461 tcagatcaat aatcgtgtga cctacggtgg agccatagac gctcaggacg ccaaaacctt
     2521 cgggccccaa aatgaagaga attgggaaca taccccagct cacgaaaaac agccatgcca
     2581 tgccggtcac gacctggcgg caccgaccct ttggcacagt atgataaccc tcgatatatg
     2641 ctttggcggc gtgaaaaaat gtgttcgcgc catagcacaa tccaagacaa aagaagatga
     2701 ctttaacata gccggttgcc atggcgctgg tagcccccca cacgatagtc ccgatgtctg
     2761 agacaaggag tcccatggtt ctcctgctgt agtcgttgct caggccggtg aggttgctca
     2821 ggcggataag gatgacagga caagtgagca gccactctgc atagcgcagc cactgcaccc
     2881 ggtgtcctgt ggcaaggtag agcatagagg gattcttaaa ctcaaaaaag aactcgagaa
     2941 tcaccttaac catttcaatg gcgcacacat agatctcctc ccagccgcat gtagatttcc
     3001 aggtttggta ggcatagaac atcagcagca aaatgctgaa tcctgctgca agccactgca
     3061 ggacatttga cgcggtctga gcgccgttcg tgccgcgaga ttcaatccat ccggcacagt
     3121 aacattgatc ctcagggacc aggacggacc cgttcaccac cacaggatta gtaacgaaca
     3181 aaagttcgcg tccgacggca gacaaagcgc cgccatagtc catggtggct agcatcatgt
     3241 ccgataaata cacttatcgg acacgagctg ggcagtataa agacttaagg aagtgattct
     3301 ttgcaccaat aacaattatc atgtccgata attacagtta tcggacacga ggaattcgat
     3361 atcaagctta tcgataatca acctctggat tacaaaattt gtgaaagatt gactggtatt
     3421 cttaactatg ttgctccttt tacgctatgt ggatacgctg ctttaatgcc tttgtatcat
     3481 gctattgctt cccgtatggc tttcattttc tcctccttgt ataaatcctg gttgctgtct
     3541 ctttatgagg agttgtggcc cgttgtcagg caacgtggcg tggtgtgcac tgtgtttgct
     3601 gacgcaaccc ccactggttg gggcattgcc accacctgtc agctcctttc cgggactttc
     3661 gctttccccc tccctattgc cacggcggaa ctcatcgccg cctgccttgc ccgctgctgg
     3721 acaggggctc ggctgttggg cactgacaat tccgtggtgt tgtcggggaa atcatcgtcc
     3781 tttccttggc tgctcgccta tgttgccacc tggattctgc gcgggacgtc cttctgctac
     3841 gtcccttcgg ccctcaatcc agcggacctt ccttcccgcg gcctgctgcc ggctctgcgg
     3901 cctcttccgc gtcttcgcct tcgccctcag acgagtcgga tctccctttg ggccgcctcc
     3961 ccgcatcgat accgagcgct gctcgagaga tctacgggtg gcatccctgt gacccctccc
     4021 cagtgcctct cctggccctg gaagttgcca ctccagtgcc caccagcctt gtcctaataa
     4081 aattaagttg catcattttg tctgactagg tgtccttcta taatattatg gggtggaggg
     4141 gggtggtatg gagcaagggg caagttggga agacaacctg tagggcctgc ggggtctatt
     4201 gggaaccaag ctggagtgca gtggcacaat cttggctcac tgcaatctcc gcctcctggg
     4261 ttcaagcgat tctcctgcct cagcctcccg agttgttggg attccaggca tgcatgacca
     4321 ggctcagcta atttttgttt ttttggtaga gacggggttt caccatattg gccaggctgg
     4381 tctccaactc ctaatctcag gtgatctacc caccttggcc tcccaaattg ctgggattac
     4441 aggcgtgaac cactgctccc ttccctgtcc ttctgatttt gtaggtaacc acgtgcggac
     4501 cgagcggccg caggaacccc tagtgatgga gttggccact ccctctctgc gcgctcgctc
     4561 gctcactgag gccgggcgac caaaggtcgc ccgacgcccg ggctttgccc gggcggcctc
     4621 agtgagcgag cgagcgcgca gctgcctgca ggggcgcctg atgcggtatt ttctccttac
     4681 gcatctgtgc ggtatttcac accgcatann nnnnnnnnnn nnnnnnnnnn nnnnnnnnnn
     4741 nnnnnnnnnn nnnnnnnnnn nnnnnnnnnn nnnnnnnnnn nnnnnnnnnn nnnnnnnnnn
     4801 nnnnnnnnnn nnnnnnnnnn nnnnnnnnnn nnnnnnnnnn nnnnnnnnnn cnnnnnnnnn
     4861 nnnnnnnnnn nnnnnnnnnn nnnnnnnnnn nnnnnnnnnn nnnnnnnnnn nnnnnnnnnn
     4921 nnnnnnnnnn nnnnnnnnnn nnnnnnnnnn nnnnnnnnnn nnnnnnnnnn nnnnnnnnnn
     4981 nnnnnnnnnn nncctttgac gttggagtcc acgttcttta atagtggact cttgttccaa
     5041 actggaacaa cactcaaccc tatctcgggc tattcttttg atttataagg gattttgccg
     5101 atttcggcct attggttaaa aaatgagctg atttaacaaa aatttaacgc gaattttaac
     5161 aaaatattaa cgtttacaat tttatggtgc actctcagta caatctgctc tgatgccgca
     5221 tagttaagcc agccccgaca cccgccaaca cccgctgacg cgccctgacg ggcttgtctg
     5281 ctcccggcat ccgcttacag acaagctgtg accgtctccg ggagctgcat gtgtcagagg
     5341 ttttcaccgt catcaccgaa acgcgcgaga cgaaagggcc tcgtgatacg cctattttta
     5401 taggttaatg tcatgataat aatggtttct tagacgtcag gtggcacttt tcggggaaat
     5461 gtgcgcggaa cccctatttg tttatttttc taaatacatt caaatatgta tccgctcatg
     5521 agacaataac cctgataaat gcttcaataa tattgaaaaa ggaagagtat gagtattcaa
     5581 catttccgtg tcgcccttat tccctttttt gcggcatttt gccttcctgt ttttgctcac
     5641 ccagaaacgc tggtgaaagt aaaagatgct gaagatcagt tgggtgcacg agtgggttac
     5701 atcgaactgg atctcaacag cggtaagatc cttgagagtt ttcgccccga agaacgtttt
     5761 ccaatgatga gcacttttaa agttctgcta tgtggcgcgg tattatcccg tattgacgcc
     5821 gggcaagagc aactcggtcg ccgcatacac tattctcaga atgacttggt tgagtactca
     5881 ccagtcacag aaaagcatct tacggatggc atgacagtaa gagaattatg cagtgctgcc
     5941 ataaccatga gtgataacac tgcggccaac ttacttctga caacgatcgg aggaccgaag
     6001 gagctaaccg cttttttgca caacatgggg gatcatgtaa ctcgccttga tcgttgggaa
     6061 ccggagctga atgaagccat accaaacgac gagcgtgaca ccacgatgcc tgtagcaatg
     6121 gcaacaacgt tgcgcaaact attaactggc gaactactta ctctagcttc ccggcaacaa
     6181 ttaatagact ggatggaggc ggataaagtt gcaggaccac ttctgcgctc ggcccttccg
     6241 gctggctggt ttattgctga taaatctgga gccggtgagc gtgggtctcg cggtatcatt
     6301 gcagcactgg ggccagatgg taagccctcc cgtatcgtag ttatctacac gacggggagt
     6361 caggcaacta tggatgaacg aaatagacag atcgctgaga taggtgcctc actgattaag
     6421 cattggtaac tgtcagacca agtttactca tatatacttt agattgattt aaaacttcat
     6481 ttttaattta aaaggatcta ggtgaagatc ctttttgata atctcatgac caaaatccct
     6541 taacgtgagt tttcgttcca ctgagcgtca gaccccgtag aaaagatcaa aggatcttct
     6601 tgagatcctt tttttctgcg cgtaatctgc tgcttgcaaa caaaaaaacc accgctacca
     6661 gcggtggttt gtttgccgga tcaagagcta ccaactcttt ttccgaaggt aactggcttc
     6721 agcagagcgc agataccaaa tactgtcctt ctagtgtagc cgtagttagg ccaccacttc
     6781 aagaactctg tagcaccgcc tacatacctc gctctgctaa tcctgttacc agtggctgct
     6841 gccagtggcg ataagtcgtg tcttaccggg ttggactcaa gacgatagtt accggataag
     6901 gcgcagcggt cgggctgaac ggggggttcg tgcacacagc ccagcttgga gcgaacgacc
     6961 tacaccgaac tgagatacct acagcgtgag ctatgagaaa gcgccacgct tcccgaaggg
     7021 agaaaggcgg acaggtatcc ggtaagcggc agggtcggaa caggagagcg cacgagggag
     7081 cttccagggg gaaacgcctg gtatctttat agtcctgtcg ggtttcgcca cctctgactt
     7141 gagcgtcgat ttttgtgatg ctcgtcaggg gggcggagcc tatggaaaaa cgccagcaac
     7201 gcggcctttt tacggttcct ggccttttgc tggccttttg ctcacatgt
//
