LOCUS       Exported 220 bp ds-DNA linear SYN 29-MAY-2021
DEFINITION  sCre-Dependent ChR2-EYFP.
ACCESSION   .
VERSION     .
KEYWORDS    pAAV-Ef1a-sCreDIO hChR2(H134R)-EYFP
SOURCE      synthetic DNA construct
  ORGANISM  synthetic DNA construct
REFERENCE   1 (bases 1 to 220)
  AUTHORS   Fenno LE, Mattis J, Ramakrishnan C, Hyun M, Lee SY, He M, Tucciarone
            J, Selimbeyoglu A, Berndt A, Grosenick L, Zalocusky KA, Bernstein H,
            Swanson H, Perry C, Diester I, Boyce FM, Bass CE, Neve R, Huang ZJ,
            Deisseroth K
  TITLE     Targeting cells with single vectors using multiple-feature Boolean
            logic.
  JOURNAL   Nat Methods. 2014 Jul;11(7):763-72. doi: 10.1038/nmeth.2996. Epub
            2014 Jun 8.
  PUBMED    24908100
REFERENCE   2 (bases 1 to 220)
  AUTHORS   .
  TITLE     Direct Submission
  JOURNAL   Exported May 29, 2021 from SnapGene Server 1.1.58
            http://www.snapgene.com
FEATURES             Location/Qualifiers
     source          1..220
                     /organism="synthetic DNA construct"
                     /mol_type="other DNA"
     primer_bind     complement(132..153)
                     /label=EGFP-C
                     /note="EGFP, forward primer"
ORIGIN
        1 tggtgcaaag aatcacttcc ttaagtcttt atactgccca gctcgtgtcc gataagtgta
       61 tttatcggac atgatggcgc gccctattac ttgtacagct cgtccatgcc gagagtgatc
      121 ccggcggcgg tcacgaactc cagcaggacc atgtgatcgc gcttctcgtt ggggtctttg
      181 ctcagggcgg actggtagct caggtagtgg ttgtcgggca
//
