>Addgene plasmid #55642 | pAAV-Ef1a-sCreDIO hChR2(H134R)-EYFP | addgene partial sequence | sequence record 93622 | EGFP-N 5'-CGTCGCCGTCCAGCTCGACCAG-3'
TGCTCACCATGGTGGCGGCCGCTGGCACGGCTCCGGCCTCGGCTTCGTCTTCGACGAGAGTCTCGACCTC
GATCTCCGTTCCGCCGATGTTCAGTTTGGTGGTTTTGCGGATATCTCCGTGAATCAATATGTGCTCGTGG
ATCAGGACGCGCAGGTAGTGTCCCAACAACCCCCAACAATTTTTACTCATCAGATCAATAATCGTGTGAC
CTACGGTGGAGCCATAGACGCTCAGGACGCCAAAACCTTCGGGCCCCAAAATGAAGAGAATTGGGAACAT
ACCCCAGCTCACGAAAAACAGCCATGCCATGCCGGTCACGACCTGGCGGCACCGACCCTTTGGCACAGTA
TGATAACCCTCGATATATGCTTTGGCGGCGTGAAAAAATGTGTTCGCGCCATAGCACAATCCAAGACAAA
AGAAGATGACTTTAACATAGCCGGTTGCCATGGCGCTGGTAGCCCCCCACACGATAGTCCCGATGTCTGA
GACAAGGAGTCCCATGGTTCTCCTGCTGTAGTCGTTGCTCAGGCCGGTGAGGTTGCTCAGGCGGATAAGG
ATGACAGGACAAGTGAGCAGCCACTCTGCATAGCGCAGCCACTGCACCCGGTGTCCTGTGGCAAGGTAGA
GCATAGAGGGATTCTTAAACTCAAAAAAGAACTCGAGAATCACCTTAACCATTTCAATGGCGCACACATA
GATCTCCTCCCAGCCGCATGTAGATTTCCAGGTTTGGTA
